Addgene plasmid #212428: pTwist-SARS-CoV-2 Spike-deltaC18 B.1.617v1 (B.1.617.1 v1)
Purpose: Encodes SARS-CoV-2 spike G142D,E154K,L452R,E484Q,D614G,P681R,Q1071H,H1101D for pseudovirus production
Depositing lab: Alejandro Balazs. Depositing organization: Massachusetts General Hospital. Publication: Ongoing evolution of SARS-CoV-2 drives escape from mRNA vaccine-induced humoral immunity. Roederer AL, Cao Y, Denis KS, Sheehan ML, Li CJ, Lam EC, Gregory DJ, Poznansky MC, Iafrate AJ, Canaday DH, Gravenstein S, Garcia-Beltran WF, Balazs AB. medRxiv [Preprint]. 2024 Mar 7:2024.03.05.24303815. doi: 10.1101/2024.03.05.24303815. PubMed 38496628.
Backbone
  Vector backbone: pTwist-CMV-BetaGlobin-WPRE-Neo
  Backbone manufacturer: Twist
  Vector type: Mammalian Expression
Growth in bacteria
  Bacterial resistance: Ampicillin, 100 μg/mL
  Growth temperature: 37°C
  Growth strain: DH5alpha
  Copy number: High Copy
Gene/Insert
  Gene/Insert name: SARS-CoV-2 Spike G142D,E154K,L452R,E484Q,D614G,P681R,Q1071H,H1101D
  Species: Severe acute respiratory syndrome coronavirus 2
  Mutation: G142D,E154K,L452R,E484Q,D614G,P681R,Q1071H,H1101D
  Entrez Gene: S (a.k.a. GU280_gp02, spike glycoprotein)
  Promoter: CAG
  Cloning method: Ligation Independent Cloning
Terms and licenses: Academic/Nonprofit Terms; Industry Terms: Not Available to Industry
Depositor comments: Please visit https://www.medrxiv.org/content/10.1101/2024.03.05.24303815v1 for medRxiv preprint.
How to cite: pTwist-SARS-CoV-2 Spike-deltaC18 B.1.617v1 (B.1.617.1 v1) was a gift from Alejandro Balazs (Addgene plasmid # 212428 ; http://n2t.net/addgene:212428 ; RRID:Addgene_212428)
