[The description below was written by a language model from this plasmid's Addgene catalogue record and pLannotate feature annotations shown in this document.]
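Description:
pTwist-SARS-CoV-2 Spike-deltaC18 B.1.617v1 is a mammalian expression plasmid built on the Twist pTwist-CMV-BetaGlobin-WPRE-Neo backbone. It encodes a SARS-CoV-2 spike glycoprotein representing a B.1.617.1 lineage variant. The spike carries the substitutions G142D, E154K, L452R, E484Q, D614G, P681R, Q1071H and H1101D. As the name indicates, it also lacks the C-terminal 18 residues, a truncation commonly used to improve spike incorporation into pseudotyped particles. The annotated spike coding region is correspondingly slightly shorter than a full-length S gene. In bacteria the plasmid is maintained as a high-copy construct through a ColE1/pUC-type origin and is selected with ampicillin via the AmpR β-lactamase gene.

The catalogue lists the promoter as CAG. However, the feature table and the backbone name point to a CMV immediate-early enhancer with CMV promoter elements followed by a truncated human β-globin intron, so this discrepancy should be kept in mind. Downstream of the spike open reading frame lie a WPRE, which enhances transcript stability and expression, and an SV40 polyadenylation signal. The expression unit is flanked by short β-globin insulator elements and by bacterial and T7 terminators that shield it from read-through transcription. A separate cassette places the neomycin phosphotransferase gene under the SV40 early promoter with a bGH poly(A) signal, which permits G418 selection of transfected mammalian cells.

The stated purpose is pseudovirus production: the plasmid supplies the variant spike as the envelope protein. The associated study examined how evolving SARS-CoV-2 variants escape antibody responses induced by mRNA vaccines.
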