Features (pLannotate 1.2.2; 21 found; start..end, strand, type, name):
      1..3765    +  CDS            S: SPIKE_SARS2 - Experimental evidence at protein level: Swiss-Prot protein existence level 1. [Spike glycoprotein]: May down-regulate host tetherin (BST2) by lysosomal degradation, thereby counteracting its antiviral activity. From Severe acute respiratory syndrome coronavirus 2 (2019-nCoV) (SARS-CoV-2).
   3839..4427    +  misc_feature   WPRE: woodchuck hepatitis virus posttranscriptional regulatory element
   4480..4601    -  polyA_signal   SV40 poly(A) signal: SV40 polyadenylation signal
   4624..4693    -  CDS            large T antigen (fragment): large T antigen from SV40 (simian virus 40)
   4716..4762    +  terminator     T7 terminator: transcription terminator for bacteriophage T7 RNA polymerase
   4792..4928    +  terminator     rrnG terminator: transcription terminator from the E. coli ribosomal RNA rrnG operon (Albrechtsen et al., 1991)
   4973..5044    +  misc_feature   3' β-globin insulator: insulator downstream of the human β-globin locus (Farrell et al., 2002)
   5089..5285    +  promoter       SV40 promoter: SV40 early promoter
   5299..6090    +  CDS            neo: KKA2_KLEPN - Also known as kan, nptII. Experimental evidence at protein level: Swiss-Prot protein existence level 1. Resistance to kanamycin, neomycin, paromomycin, ribostamycin, butirosin and gentamicin B. From Klebsiella pneumoniae.
   6104..6328    +  polyA_signal   bGH poly(A) signal: bovine growth hormone polyadenylation signal
   6524..7112    -  rep_origin     ori: high-copy-number ColE1/pMB1/pBR322/pUC origin of replication
   7284..7348    -  CDS            bla(M) (fragment): β-lactamase lacking the signal sequence; bla(M); allows cytosolic expression of β-lactamase
   7858..8718    +  CDS            AmpR: β-lactamase; bla; confers resistance to ampicillin, carbenicillin, and related antibiotics
   8731..8867    +  terminator     rrnG terminator: transcription terminator from the E. coli ribosomal RNA rrnG operon (Albrechtsen et al., 1991)
   9019..9090    +  misc_feature   5' β-globin insulator: insulator upstream of the human β-globin locus (Farrell et al., 2002)
   9095..9141    -  terminator     T7 terminator: transcription terminator for bacteriophage T7 RNA polymerase
   9159..9207    -  polyA_signal   poly(A) signal: synthetic polyadenylation signal
   9288..9591    +  enhancer       CMV enhancer: human cytomegalovirus immediate early enhancer
   9664..9681    -  promoter       CMV promoter (fragment): human cytomegalovirus (CMV) immediate early promoter
   9744..9795    +  promoter       CMVd2 promoter: truncated human cytomegalovirus (CMV) immediate early promoter that yields moderately reduced expression relative to the full-length promoter
   9929..10404   +  intron         β-globin intron: internally truncated intron from human β-globin
>Addgene plasmid #212428 | pTwist-SARS-CoV-2 Spike-deltaC18 B.1.617v1 (B.1.617.1 v1) | addgene full sequence | sequence record 432768 | Addgene NGS Result
ATGTTTGTGTTCCTCGTTCTCCTGCCCCTCGTTTCTTCCCAATGCGTGAACCTCACAACTAGAACGCAGC
TCCCACCCGCTTACACGAACTCTTTTACTCGTGGAGTATACTATCCCGATAAAGTCTTTAGGTCCAGTGT
CCTTCATTCTACTCAAGACCTTTTCCTGCCATTCTTCTCAAATGTCACCTGGTTCCATGCTATCCACGTT
TCTGGCACCAACGGAACTAAACGATTTGATAATCCCGTCTTGCCATTTAACGATGGCGTATACTTTGCCT
CAACGGAGAAGTCCAACATTATCCGGGGATGGATATTTGGCACCACCCTGGACTCCAAGACACAGTCTCT
CCTCATTGTGAACAACGCCACCAATGTCGTCATCAAAGTCTGTGAATTTCAATTTTGTAACGATCCCTTT
CTCGATGTTTATTATCATAAGAATAACAAGTCTTGGATGAAATCAGAGTTCCGCGTTTACAGTTCCGCTA
ACAACTGTACTTTTGAGTACGTTTCCCAACCATTTCTCATGGATCTTGAAGGGAAGCAAGGCAACTTCAA
GAATCTCCGCGAATTTGTGTTTAAGAATATAGACGGCTACTTCAAAATTTATAGCAAGCATACCCCGATA
AATCTGGTTCGGGATCTCCCTCAAGGCTTCTCCGCGTTGGAACCCCTCGTGGACTTGCCGATTGGCATCA
ACATCACCCGGTTCCAAACCCTTCTTGCCCTTCATCGAAGCTACCTCACGCCTGGCGACAGTAGTAGTGG
TTGGACAGCGGGCGCAGCAGCCTACTATGTGGGATATTTGCAACCACGCACCTTTCTTCTCAAATATAAC
GAAAACGGAACAATTACCGATGCCGTAGACTGTGCCCTCGATCCCCTGTCCGAAACTAAATGCACACTCA
AGTCCTTCACAGTTGAGAAAGGCATATACCAAACCAGTAACTTCCGCGTCCAACCCACCGAATCCATTGT
TCGATTCCCTAACATCACCAATTTGTGTCCTTTCGGTGAAGTATTTAATGCCACTCGATTTGCATCAGTT
TATGCCTGGAATCGCAAGCGAATATCAAATTGTGTTGCAGATTATAGTGTCCTGTATAATAGCGCATCAT
TCAGCACTTTTAAGTGTTATGGGGTCAGCCCTACGAAATTGAATGACTTGTGTTTTACCAACGTTTACGC
AGATTCTTTCGTCATACGCGGCGACGAAGTCCGACAGATTGCACCGGGGCAAACCGGAAAGATAGCAGAC
TATAATTATAAGTTGCCGGATGACTTCACCGGCTGCGTTATAGCATGGAACTCCAATAATCTCGATTCAA
AAGTCGGCGGCAACTATAATTATCGTTACCGCCTGTTTCGCAAGTCAAATCTGAAGCCCTTTGAACGTGA
CATCTCCACCGAAATTTATCAAGCTGGCAGCACCCCATGTAATGGAGTGCAAGGGTTTAACTGTTATTTT
CCCCTTCAATCATACGGATTTCAACCAACAAATGGGGTGGGCTATCAACCATATCGGGTGGTAGTCTTGA
GCTTTGAGCTGCTCCACGCACCGGCTACAGTTTGCGGACCGAAGAAAAGCACTAACCTGGTGAAGAATAA
ATGTGTGAACTTCAACTTTAATGGGCTCACCGGAACAGGGGTGCTGACAGAATCAAACAAGAAATTTCTC
CCTTTTCAACAATTTGGTAGAGACATTGCCGATACCACAGATGCCGTCCGCGATCCGCAAACACTGGAAA
TCCTCGATATAACACCCTGTAGCTTCGGCGGGGTCAGCGTGATAACTCCCGGAACGAACACATCCAACCA
AGTGGCTGTCCTGTATCAAGGTGTCAACTGTACCGAAGTCCCTGTGGCGATACACGCCGACCAACTGACA
CCCACCTGGAGAGTCTACTCAACAGGTTCCAATGTCTTTCAAACTAGAGCGGGTTGTCTCATTGGCGCTG
AGCATGTCAATAATTCATACGAATGTGATATTCCTATTGGGGCAGGAATCTGTGCGTCTTATCAAACTCA
AACGAACTCACGTCGGCGCGCTCGCTCAGTAGCCAGCCAGTCCATAATCGCCTATACCATGAGTCTCGGG
GCTGAGAACTCCGTGGCTTATTCAAACAATTCCATCGCAATCCCAACTAACTTTACCATTAGCGTTACCA
CGGAAATCTTGCCCGTCAGCATGACTAAGACGAGCGTAGACTGTACGATGTATATCTGTGGGGATTCCAC
CGAGTGTAGCAACCTCTTGCTTCAATACGGGTCTTTCTGTACTCAACTCAACCGAGCATTGACCGGAATT
GCGGTCGAACAAGACAAGAATACCCAAGAGGTGTTCGCACAAGTAAAGCAAATATACAAAACGCCGCCAA
TCAAAGATTTTGGCGGGTTTAATTTTAGCCAAATACTGCCAGACCCATCTAAGCCTTCAAAACGCAGCTT
TATCGAGGATCTGCTGTTCAACAAAGTTACGTTGGCTGACGCGGGTTTCATTAAGCAGTATGGGGATTGT
TTGGGAGACATTGCGGCCCGCGACCTTATCTGTGCTCAAAAATTCAATGGGTTGACAGTTCTGCCCCCTC
TGCTCACTGATGAGATGATTGCACAGTATACATCAGCATTGTTGGCAGGAACCATTACATCCGGCTGGAC
TTTTGGCGCGGGTGCGGCCCTTCAAATACCTTTCGCTATGCAAATGGCTTACAGATTCAATGGGATTGGT
GTCACGCAAAATGTATTGTATGAAAATCAGAAGCTGATCGCTAATCAATTTAACAGCGCGATTGGCAAGA
TCCAAGATTCACTGTCAAGCACAGCGTCCGCCCTCGGCAAACTCCAAGATGTTGTGAATCAAAACGCCCA
GGCCCTGAATACCCTCGTGAAGCAACTGAGTTCTAACTTCGGCGCAATCTCCAGCGTCCTCAACGACATA
TTGTCCAGACTTGATAAGGTGGAAGCCGAGGTGCAAATTGATCGGCTCATCACAGGCAGGCTCCAGTCAC
TCCAAACTTATGTGACACAACAGTTGATCCGGGCTGCTGAGATACGAGCAAGCGCCAACCTGGCCGCCAC
TAAAATGTCAGAGTGCGTGCTCGGGCAGTCCAAACGGGTTGACTTTTGTGGCAAGGGCTATCACTTGATG
TCCTTCCCCCAATCCGCCCCACATGGAGTGGTCTTTCTCCACGTCACTTATGTCCCTGCTCATGAGAAGA
ACTTTACGACAGCTCCAGCAATCTGTCACGATGGCAAAGCGCACTTTCCCAGGGAAGGCGTTTTCGTCAG
TAATGGCACGGACTGGTTTGTGACCCAAAGGAATTTCTATGAACCCCAAATCATAACCACTGACAATACA
TTTGTCTCAGGCAACTGTGATGTGGTCATTGGGATCGTGAACAACACGGTATATGATCCCCTGCAACCCG
AGTTGGATAGCTTCAAAGAGGAATTGGATAAATACTTTAAGAATCATACTTCACCCGATGTTGATCTCGG
GGACATATCAGGAATAAATGCAAGTGTCGTCAACATTCAGAAAGAGATTGATCGCCTTAATGAGGTCGCC
AAGAACTTGAATGAATCTTTGATCGACTTGCAAGAACTGGGCAAATACGAACAATATATTAAATGGCCCT
GGTACATTTGGTTGGGCTTTATCGCCGGACTTATAGCTATCGTTATGGTCACAATTATGTTGTGCTGTAT
GACTAGCTGTTGTTCCTGCTTGAAAGGATGTTGCAGTTGCGGATCTTGTTGTAAATAAAGGATCCTCTAG
AAGTTGTCTCCTCCTGCACTGACTGACTGATACAATCGATTTCTGGATCCGCAGGCCTAATCAACCTCTG
GATTACAAAATTTGTGAAAGATTGACTGGTATTCTTAACTATGTTGCTCCTTTTACGCTATGTGGATACG
CTGCTTTAATGCCTTTGTATCATGCTATTGCTTCCCGTATGGCTTTCATTTTCTCCTCCTTGTATAAATC
CTGGTTGCTGTCTCTTTATGAGGAGTTGTGGCCCGTTGTCAGGCAACGTGGCGTGGTGTGCACTGTGTTT
GCTGACGCAACCCCCACTGGTTGGGGCATTGCCACCACCTGTCAGCTCCTTTCCGGGACTTTCGCTTTCC
CCCTCCCTATTGCCACGGCGGAACTCATCGCCGCCTGCCTTGCCCGCTGCTGGACAGGGGCTCGGCTGTT
GGGCACTGACAATTCCGTGGTGTTGTCGGGGAAGCTGACGTCCTTTCCATGGCTGCTCGCCTGTGTTGCC
ACCTGGATTCTGCGCGGGACGTCCTTCTGCTACGTCCCTTCGGCCCTCAATCCAGCGGACCTTCCTTCCC
GCGGCCTGCTGCCGGCTCTGCGGCCTCTTCCGCGTCTTCGCCTTCGCCCTCAGACGAGTCGGATCTCCCT
TTGGGCCGCCTCCCCGCCTGTCTAGCTTGACTGACTGAGATACAGCGTACCTTCAGCTCACAGACATGAT
AAGATACATTGATGAGTTTGGACAAACCACAACTAGAATGCAGTGAAAAAAATGCTTTATTTGTGAAATT
TGTGATGCTATTGCTTTATTTGTAACCATTATAAGCTGCAATAAACAAGTTAACAACAACAATTGCATTC
ATTTTATGTTTCAGGTTCAGGGGGAGGTGTGGGAGGTTTTTTAAAGCAAGTAAAACCTCTACAAATGTGG
TATTGGCCCATCTCTATCGGTATCGTAGCATAACCCCTTGGGGCCTCTAAACGGGTCTTGAGGGGTTTTT
TGTGCCCCTCGGGCCGGATTGCTATCTACCGGCATTGGCGCAGAAAAAAATGCCTGATGCGACGCTGCGC
GTCTTATACTCCCACATATGCCAGATTCAGCAACGGATACGGCTTCCCCAACTTGCCCACTTCCATACGT
GTCCTCCTTACCAGAAATTTATCCTTAAGGTCGTCAGCTATCCTGCAGGCGATCTCTCGATTTCGATCAA
GACATTCCTTTAATGGTCTTTTCTGGACACCACTAGGGGTCAGAAGTAGTTCATCAAACTTTCTTCCCTC
CCTAATCTCATTGGTTACCTTGGGCTATCGAAACTTAATTAAGCGATCTGCATCTCAATTAGTCAGCAAC
CATAGTCCCGCCCCTAACTCCGCCCATCCCGCCCCTAACTCCGCCCAGTTCCGCCCATTCTCCGCCCCAT
CGCTGACTAATTTTTTTTATTTATGCAGAGGCCGAGGCCGCCTCGGCCTCTGAGCTATTCCAGAAGTAGT
GAGGAGGCTTTTTTGGAGGCCTAGGCTTTTGCAAAGGAGGTAGCCAACATGATTGAACAAGATGGATTGC
ACGCAGGTTCTCCCGCCGCTTGGGTGGAGAGGCTATTCGGCTATGACTGGGCACAACAGACAATCGGCTG
CTCTGATGCCGCCGTGTTCCGGCTGTCAGCGCAGGGGCGCCCGGTTCTTTTTGTCAAGACCGACCTGTCC
GGTGCCCTGAATGAACTCCAGGACGAGGCAGCGCGGCTATCGTGGCTGGCCACGACGGGCGTTCCTTGCG
CAGCTGTGCTCGACGTTGTCACTGAAGCGGGAAGGGACTGGCTGCTATTGGGCGAAGTGCCGGGGCAGGA
TCTCCTGTCATCTCACCTTGCTCCTGCCGAGAAAGTATCCATCATGGCTGATGCAATGCGGCGGCTGCAT
ACGCTTGATCCGGCTACCTGCCCATTCGACCACCAAGCGAAACATCGCATCGAGCGAGCACGTACTCGGA
TGGAAGCCGGTCTTGTCGATCAGGATGATCTGGACGAAGAGCATCAGGGGCTCGCGCCAGCCGAACTGTT
CGCCAGGCTCAAGGCGCGGATGCCCGACGGCGAGGATCTCGTCGTGACCCACGGCGATGCCTGCTTGCCG
AATATCATGGTGGAAAATGGCCGCTTTTCTGGATTCATCGACTGTGGCCGGCTGGGTGTGGCGGACCGCT
ATCAGGACATAGCGTTGGCTACCCGTGATATTGCTGAAGAGCTTGGCGGCGAATGGGCTGACCGCTTCCT
CGTGCTTTACGGTATCGCCGCTCCCGATTCGCAGCGCATCGCCTTCTATCGCCTTCTTGACGAGTTCTTC
TAGTATGTAAGCCCTGTGCCTTCTAGTTGCCAGCCATCTGTTGTTTGCCCCTCCCCCGTGCCTTCCTTGA
CCCTGGAAGGTGCCACTCCCACTGTCCTTTCCTAATAAAATGAGGAAATTGCATCGCATTGTCTGAGTAG
GTGTCATTCTATTCTGGGGGGTGGGGTGGGGCAGGACAGCAAGGGGGAGGATTGGGAAGACAATAGCAGG
CATGCTGGGGATGCGGTGGGCTCTATGGTTAATTAACCAGTCAAGTCAGCTACTTGGCGAGATCGACTTG
TCTGGGTTTCGACTACGCTCAGAATTGCGTCAGTCAAGTTCGATCTGGTCCTTGCTATTGCACCCGTTCT
CCGATTACGAGTTTCATTTAAATCATGTGAGCAAAAGGCCAGCAAAAGGCCAGGAACCGTAAAAAGGCCG
CGTTGCTGGCGTTTTTCCATAGGCTCCGCCCCCCTGACGAGCATCACAAAAATCGACGCTCAAGTCAGAG
GTGGCGAAACCCGACAGGACTATAAAGATACCAGGCGTTTCCCCCTGGAAGCTCCCTCGTGCGCTCTCCT
GTTCCGACCCTGCCGCTTACCGGATACCTGTCCGCCTTTCTCCCTTCGGGAAGCGTGGCGCTTTCTCATA
GCTCACGCTGTAGGTATCTCAGTTCGGTGTAGGTCGTTCGCTCCAAGCTGGGCTGTGTGCACGAACCCCC
CGTTCAGCCCGACCGCTGCGCCTTATCCGGTAACTATCGTCTTGAGTCCAACCCGGTAAGACACGACTTA
TCGCCACTGGCAGCAGCCACTGGTAACAGGATTAGCAGAGCGAGGTATGTAGGCGGTGCTACAGAGTTCT
TGAAGTGGTGGCCTAACTACGGCTACACTAGAAGAACAGTATTTGGTATCTGCGCTCTGCTGAAGCCAGT
TACCTTCGGAAAAAGAGTTGGTAGCTCTTGATCCGGCAAACAAACCACCGCTGGTAGCGGTGGTTTTTTT
GTTTGCAAGCAGCAGATTACGCGCAGAAAAAAAGGATCTCAAGAAGATCCTTTGATCTTTTCTACGGGGT
CTGACGCTCAGTGGAACGAAAACTCACGTTAAGGGATTTTGGTCATGAGATTATCAAAAAGGATCTTCAC
CTAGATCCTTTTAAATTAAAAATGAAGTTTTAAATCAATCTAAAGTATATATGAGTAAACTTGGTCTGAC
AGTTACCAATGCTTAATCAGTGAGGCACCTATCTCAGCGATCTGTCTATTTCGTTCATCCATAGTTGCAT
TTAAATTTCCGAACTCTCCAAGGCCCTCGTCGGAAAATCTTCAAACCTTTCGTCCGATCCATCTTGCAGG
CTACCTCTCGAACGAACTATCGCAAGTCTCTTGGCCGGCCTTGCGCCTTGGCTATTGCTTGGCAGCGCCT
ATCGCCAGGTATTACTCCAATCCCGAATATCCGAGATCGGGATCACCCGAGAGAAGTTCAACCTACATCC
TCAATCCCGATCTATCCGAGATCCGAGGAATATCGAAATCGGGGCGCGCCTGGTGTACCGAGAACGATCC
TCTCAGTGCGAGTCTCGACGATCCATATCGTTGCTTGGCAGTCAGCCAGTCGGAATCCAGCTTGGGACCC
AGGAAGTCCAATCGTCAGATATTGTACTCAAGCCTGGTCACGGCAGCGTACCGATCTGTTTAAACCTAGA
TATTGATAGTCTGATCGGTCAACGTATAATCGAGTCCTAGCTTTTGCAAACATCTATCAAGAGACAGGAT
CAGCAGGAGGCTTTCGCATGAGTATTCAACATTTCCGTGTCGCCCTTATTCCCTTTTTTGCGGCATTTTG
CCTTCCTGTTTTTGCTCACCCAGAAACGCTGGTGAAAGTAAAAGATGCTGAAGATCAGTTGGGTGCGCGA
GTGGGTTACATCGAACTGGATCTCAACAGCGGTAAGATCCTTGAGAGTTTTCGCCCCGAAGAACGCTTTC
CAATGATGAGCACTTTTAAAGTTCTGCTATGTGGCGCGGTATTATCCCGTATTGACGCCGGGCAAGAGCA
ACTCGGTCGCCGCATACACTATTCTCAGAATGACTTGGTTGAGTATTCACCAGTCACAGAAAAGCATCTT
ACGGATGGCATGACAGTAAGAGAATTATGCAGTGCTGCCATAACCATGAGTGATAACACTGCGGCCAACT
TACTTCTGACAACGATTGGAGGACCGAAGGAGCTAACCGCTTTTTTGCACAACATGGGGGATCATGTAAC
TCGCCTTGATCGTTGGGAACCGGAGCTGAATGAAGCCATACCAAACGACGAGCGTGACACCACGATGCCT
GTAGCAATGGCAACAACCTTGCGTAAACTATTAACTGGCGAACTACTTACTCTAGCTTCCCGGCAACAGT
TGATAGACTGGATGGAGGCGGATAAAGTTGCAGGACCACTTCTGCGCTCGGCCCTTCCGGCTGGCTGGTT
TATTGCTGATAAATCTGGAGCCGGTGAGCGTGGGTCTCGCGGTATCATTGCAGCACTGGGGCCAGATGGT
AAGCCCTCCCGTATCGTAGTTATCTACACGACGGGGAGTCAGGCAACTATGGATGAACGAAATAGACAGA
TCGCTGAGATAGGTGCCTCACTGATTAAGCATTGGTAACCGATTCTAGGTGCATTGGCGCAGAAAAAAAT
GCCTGATGCGACGCTGCGCGTCTTATACTCCCACATATGCCAGATTCAGCAACGGATACGGCTTCCCCAA
CTTGCCCACTTCCATACGTGTCCTCCTTACCAGAAATTTATCCTTAAGATCCCGAATCGTTTAAACTCGA
CTCTGGCTCTATCGAATCTCCGTCGTTTCGAGCTTACGCGAACAGCCGTGGCGCTCATTTGCTCGTCGGG
CATCGAATCTCGTCAGCTATCGTCAGCTTACCTTTTTGGCAGCGATCGCGGCTCCCGACATCTTGGACCA
TTAGCTCCACAGGTATCTTCTTCCCTCTAGTGGTCATAACAGCAGCTTCAGCTACCTCTCAATTCAAAAA
ACCCCTCAAGACCCGTTTAGAGGCCCCAAGGGGTTATGCTATCAATCGTTGCGTTACACACACAAAAAAC
CAACACACATCCATCTTCGATGGATAGCGATTTTATTATCTAACTGCTGATCGAGTGTAGCCAGATCTAG
TAATCAATTACGGGGTCATTAGTTCATAGCCCATATATGGAGTTCCGCGTTACATAACTTACGGTAAATG
GCCCGCCTGGCTGACCGCCCAACGACCCCCGCCCATTGACGTCAATAATGACGTATGTTCCCATAGTAAC
GCCAATAGGGACTTTCCATTGACGTCAATGGGTGGAGTATTTACGGTAAACTGCCCACTTGGCAGTACAT
CAAGTGTATCATATGCCAAGTACGCCCCCTATTGACGTCAATGACGGTAAATGGCCCGCCTGGCATTATG
CCCAGTACATGACCTTATGGGACTTTCCTACTTGGCAGTACATCTACGTATTAGTCATCGCTATTACCAT
GCTGATGCGGTTTTGGCAGTACATCAATGGGCGTGGATAGCGGTTTGACTCACGGGGATTTCCAAGTCTC
CACCCCATTGACGTCAATGGGAGTTTGTTTTGGCACCAAAATCAACGGGACTTTCCAAAATGTCGTAACA
ACTCCGCCCCATTGACGCAAATGGGCGGTAGGCGTGTACGGTGGGAGGTCTATATAAGCAGAGCTGGTTT
AGTGAACCGTCAGATCGCCTGGAGACGCCATCCACGCTGTTTTGACCTCCATAGAAGACACCGGGACCGA
TCCAGCCTCCCCTCGAAGCTTACATGTGGTACCGAGCTCGGATCCTGAGAACTTCAGGGTGAGTCTATGG
GACCCTTGATGTTTTCTTTCCCCTTCTTTTCTATGGTTAAGTTCATGTCATAGGAAGGGGAGAAGTAACA
GGGTACACATATTGACCAAATCAGGGTAATTTTGCATTTGTAATTTTAAAAAATGCTTTCTTCTTTTAAT
ATACTTTTTTGTTTATCTTATTTCTAATACTTTCCCTAATCTCTTTCTTTCAGGGCAATAATGATACAAT
GTATCATGCCTCTTTGCACCATTCTAAAGAATAACAGTGATAATTTCTGGGTTAAGGCAATAGCAATATT
TCTGCATATAAATATTTCTGCATATAAATTGTAACTGATGTAAGAGGTTTCATATTGCTAATAGCAGCTA
CAATCCAGCTACCATTCTGCTTTTATTTTATGGTTGGGATAAGGCTGGATTATTCTGAGTCCAAGCTAGG
CCCTTTTGCTAATCATGTTCATACCTCTTATCTTCCTCCCACAGCTCCTGGGCAACGTGCTGGTCTGTGT
GCTGGCCCATCACTTTGGCAAAGGCGGCCGCC
